>Addgene plasmid #186803 | Twin-Strep(R)-Tev-GSGS-Ubiquitin | addgene full sequence | sequence record 372592 | Addgene NGS Result
TGACACCACGATGCCTGCAGCAATGGCAACAACGTTGCGCAAACTATTAACTGGCGAACTACTTACTCTA
GCTTCCCGGCAACAATTAATAGACTGGATGGAGGCGGATAAAGTTGCAGGACCACTTCTGCGCTCGGCCC
TTCCGGCTGGCTGGTTTATTGCTGATAAATCTGGAGCCGGTGAGCGTGGGTCTCGCGGTATCATTGCAGC
ACTGGGGCCAGATGGTAAGCCCTCCCGTATCGTAGTTATCTACACGACGGGGAGTCAGGCAACTATGGAT
GAACGAAATAGACAGATCGCTGAGATAGGTGCCTCACTGATTAAGCATTGGTAACTGTCAGACCAAGTTT
ACTCATATATACTTTAGATTGATTTAAAACTTCATTTTTAATTTAAAAGGATCTAGGTGAAGATCCTTTT
TGATAATCTCATGACCAAAATCCCTTAACGTGAGTTTTCGTTCCACTGAGCGTCAGACCCCGTAGAAAAG
ATCAAAGGATCTTCTTGAGATCCTTTTTTTCTGCGCGTAATCTGCTGCTTGCAAACAAAAAAACCACCGC
TACCAGCGGTGGTTTGTTTGCCGGATCAAGAGCTACCAACTCTTTTTCCGAAGGTAACTGGCTTCAGCAG
AGCGCAGATACCAAATACTGTCCTTCTAGTGTAGCCGTAGTTAGGCCACCACTTCAAGAACTCTGTAGCA
CCGCCTACATACCTCGCTCTGCTAATCCTGTTACCAGTGGCTGCTGCCAGTGGCGATAAGTCGTGTCTTA
CCGGGTTGGACTCAAGACGATAGTTACCGGATAAGGCGCAGCGGTCGGGCTGAACGGGGGGTTCGTGCAC
ACAGCCCAGCTTGGAGCGAACGACCTACACCGAACTGAGATACCTACAGCGTGAGCTATGAGAAAGCGCC
ACGCTTCCCGAAGGGAGAAAGGCGGACAGGTATCCGGTAAGCGGCAGGGTCGGAACAGGAGAGCGCACGA
GGGAGCTTCCAGGGGGAAACGCCTGGTATCTTTATAGTCCTGTCGGGTTTCGCCACCTCTGACTTGAGCG
TCGATTTTTGTGATGCTCGTCAGGGGGGCGGAGCCTATGGAAAAACGCCAGCAACGCGGCCTTTTTACGG
TTCCTGGCCTTTTGCTGGCCTTTTGCTCACATGTTCTTTCCTGCGTTATCCCCTGATTCTGTGGATAACC
GTATTACCGCCTTTGAGTGAGCTGATACCGCTCGCCGCAGCCGAACGACCGAGCGCAGCGAGTCAGTGAG
CGAGGAAGCGGAAGAGCGCCTGATGCGGTATTTTCTCCTTACGCATCTGTGCGGTATTTCACACCGCAAT
GGTGCACTCTCAGTACAATCTGCTCTGATGCCGCATAGTTAAGCCAGTATACACTCCGCTATCGCTACGT
GACTGGGTCATGGCTGCGCCCCGACACCCGCCAACACCCGCTGACGCGCCCTGACGGGCTTGTCTGCTCC
CGGCATCCGCTTACAGACAAGCTGTGACCGTCTCCGGGAGCTGCATGTGTCAGAGGTTTTCACCGTCATC
ACCGAAACGCGCGAGGCAGCTGCGGTAAAGCTCATCAGCGTGGTCGTGAAGCGATTCACAGATGTCTGCC
TGTTCATCCGCGTCCAGCTCGTTGAGTTTCTCCAGAAGCGTTAATGTCTGGCTTCTGATAAAGCGGGCCA
TGTTAAGGGCGGTTTTTTCCTGTTTGGTCACTGATGCCTCCGTGTAAGGGGGATTTCTGTTCATGGGGGT
AATGATACCGATGAAACGAGAGAGGATGCTCACGATACGGGTTACTGATGATGAACATGCCCGGTTACTG
GAACGTTGTGAGGGTAAACAACTGGCGGTATGGATGCGGCGGGACCAGAGAAAAATCACTCAGGGTCAAT
GCCAGCGCTTCGTTAATACAGATGTAGGTGTTCCACAGGGTAGCCAGCAGCATCCTGCGATGCAGATCCG
GAACATAATGGTGCAGGGCGCTGACTTCCGCGTTTCCAGACTTTACGAAACACGGAAACCGAAGACCATT
CATGTTGTTGCTCAGGTCGCAGACGTTTTGCAGCAGCAGTCGCTTCACGTTCGCTCGCGTATCGGTGATT
CATTCTGCTAACCAGTAAGGCAACCCCGCCAGCCTAGCCGGGTCCTCAACGACAGGAGCACGATCATGCG
CACCCGTGGCCAGGACCCAACGCTGCCCGAGATGCGCCGCGTGCGGCTGCTGGAGATGGCGGACGCGATG
GATATGTTCTGCCAAGGGTTGGTTTGCGCATTCACAGTTCTCCGCAAGAATTGATTGGCTCCAATTCTTG
GAGTGGTGAATCCGTTAGCGAGGTGCCGCCGGCTTCCATTCAGGTCGAGGTGGCCCGGCTCCATGCACCG
CGACGCAACGCGGGGAGGCAGACAAGGTATAGGGCGGCGCCTACAATCCATGCCAACCCGTTCCATGTGC
TCGCCGAGGCGGCATAAATCGCCGTGACGATCAGCGGTCCAATGATCGAAGTTAGGCTGGTAAGAGCCGC
GAGCGATCCTTGAAGCTGTCCCTGATGGTCGTCATCTACCTGCCTGGACAGCATGGCCTGCAACGCGGGC
ATCCCGATGCCGCCGGAAGCGAGAAGAATCATAATGGGGAAGGCCATCCAGCCTCGCGTCGCGAACGCCA
GCAAGACGTAGCCCAGCGCGTCGGCCGCCATGCCGGCGATAATGGCCTGCTTCTCGCCGAAACGTTTGGT
GGCGGGACCAGTGACGAAGGCTTGAGCGAGGGCGTGCAAGATTCCGAATACCGCAAGCGACAGGCCGATC
ATCGTCGCGCTCCAGCGAAAGCGGTCCTCGCCGAAAATGACCCAGAGCGCTGCCGGCACCTGTCCTACGA
GTTGCATGATAAAGAAGACAGTCATAAGTGCGGCGACGATAGTCATGCCCCGCGCCCACCGGAAGGAGCT
GACTGGGTTGAAGGCTCTCAAGGGCATCGGTCGAGATCCCGGTGCCTAATGAGTGAGCTAACTTACATTA
ATTGCGTTGCGCTCACTGCCCGCTTTCCAGTCGGGAAACCTGTCGTGCCAGCTGCATTAATGAATCGGCC
AACGCGCGGGGAGAGGCGGTTTGCGTATTGGGCGCCAGGGTGGTTTTTCTTTTCACCAGTGAGACGGGCA
ACAGCTGATTGCCCTTCACCGCCTGGCCCTGAGAGAGTTGCAGCAAGCGGTCCACGCTGGTTTGCCCCAG
CAGGCGAAAATCCTGTTTGATGGTGGTTAACGGCGGGATATAACATGAGCTGTCTTCGGTATCGTCGTAT
CCCACTACCGAGATATCCGCACCAACGCGCAGCCCGGACTCGGTAATGGCGCGCATTGCGCCCAGCGCCA
TCTGATCGTTGGCAACCAGCATCGCAGTGGGAACGATGCCCTCATTCAGCATTTGCATGGTTTGTTGAAA
ACCGGACATGGCACTCCAGTCGCCTTCCCGTTCCGCTATCGGCTGAATTTGATTGCGAGTGAGATATTTA
TGCCAGCCAGCCAGACGCAGACGCGCCGAGACAGAACTTAATGGGCCCGCTAACAGCGCGATTTGCTGGT
GACCCAATGCGACCAGATGCTCCACGCCCAGTCGCGTACCGTCTTCATGGGAGAAAATAATACTGTTGAT
GGGTGTCTGGTCAGAGACATCAAGAAATAACGCCGGAACATTAGTGCAGGCAGCTTCCACAGCAATGGCA
TCCTGGTCATCCAGCGGATAGTTAATGATCAGCCCACTGACGCGTTGCGCGAGAAGATTGTGCACCGCCG
CTTTACAGGCTTCGACGCCGCTTCGTTCTACCATCGACACCACCACGCTGGCACCCAGTTGATCGGCGCG
AGATTTAATCGCCGCGACAATTTGCGACGGCGCGTGCAGGGCCAGACTGGAGGTGGCAACGCCAATCAGC
AACGACTGTTTGCCCGCCAGTTGTTGTGCCACGCGGTTGGGAATGTAATTCAGCTCCGCCATCGCCGCTT
CCACTTTTTCCCGCGTTTTCGCAGAAACGTGGCTGGCCTGGTTCACCACGCGGGAAACGGTCTGATAAGA
GACACCGGCATACTCTGCGACATCGTATAACGTTACTGGTTTCACATTCACCACCCTGAATTGACTCTCT
TCCGGGCGCTATCATGCCATACCGCGAAAGGTTTTGCGCCATTCGATGGTGTCCGGGATCTCGACGCTCT
CCCTTATGCGACTCCTGCATTAGGAAGCAGCCCAGTAGTAGGTTGAGGCCGTTGAGCACCGCCGCCGCAA
GGAATGGTGCATGCAAGGAGATGGCGCCCAACAGTCCCCCGGCCACGGGGCCTGCCACCATACCCACGCC
GAAACAAGCGCTCATGAGCCCGAAGTGGCGAGCCCGATCTTCCCCATCGGTGATGTCGGCGATATAGGCG
CCAGCAACCGCACCTGTGGCGCCGGTGATGCCGGCCACGATGCGTCCGGCGTAGAGGATCGAGATCTCGA
TCCCGCGAAATTAATACGACTCACTATAGGGGAATTGTGAGCGGATAACAATTCCCCTCTAGAAATAATT
TTGTTTAACTTTAAGAAGGAGATATACATATGGGGAGCTGGAGCCACCCGCAGTTTGAAAGAGGCGGCGG
TAGCGGAGGAGGGTCGGGAGGCAGCAGCGCGTGGAGCCATCCGCAGTTTGAACGCGGCAGCGAAAACCTG
TATTTTCAAGGCAGCGGCAGCATGCAGATTTTTGTGAAAACCCTGACCGGCAAAACCATTACCCTGGAAG
TGGAACCGAGCGATACCATTGAAAACGTGAAAGCGAAAATTCAAGATAAAGAAGGCATTCCGCCGGATCA
GCAGCGCCTGATTTTTGCGGGCAAACAGCTGGAAGATGGCCGCACCCTGAGCGATTATAACATTCAGAAA
GAAAGCACCCTGCATCTGGTGCTGCGCCTGCGCGGCGGCTAAGGATCCGGCTGCTAACAAAGCCCGAAAG
GAAGCTGAGTTGGCTGCTGCCACCGCTGAGCAATAACTAGCATAACCCCTTGGGGCCTCTAAACGGGTCT
TGAGGGGTTTTTTGCTGAAAGGAGGAACTATATCCGGATATCCCGCAAGAGGCCCGGCAGTACCGGCATA
ACCAAGCCTATGCCTACAGCATCCAGGGTGACGGTGCCGAGGATGACGATGAGCGCATTGTTAGATTTCA
TACACGGTGCCTGACTGCGTTAGCAATTTAACTGTGATAAACTACCGCATTAAAGCTTATCGATGATAAG
CTGTCAAACATGAGAATTCTTGAAGACGAAAGGGCCTCGTGATACGCCTATTTTTATAGGTTAATGTCAT
GATAATAATGGTTTCTTAGACGTCAGGTGGCACTTTTCGGGGAAATGTGCGCGGAACCCCTATTTGTTTA
TTTTTCTAAATACATTCAAATATGTATCCGCTCATGAGACAATAACCCTGATAAATGCTTCAATAATATT
GAAAAAGGAAGAGTATGAGTATTCAACATTTCCGTGTCGCCCTTATTCCCTTTTTTGCGGCATTTTGCCT
TCCTGTTTTTGCTCACCCAGAAACGCTGGTGAAAGTAAAAGATGCTGAAGATCAGTTGGGTGCACGAGTG
GGTTACATCGAACTGGATCTCAACAGCGGTAAGATCCTTGAGAGTTTTCGCCCCGAAGAACGTTTTCCAA
TGATGAGCACTTTTAAAGTTCTGCTATGTGGCGCGGTATTATCCCGTGTTGACGCCGGGCAAGAGCAACT
CGGTCGCCGCATACACTATTCTCAGAATGACTTGGTTGAGTACTCACCAGTCACAGAAAAGCATCTTACG
GATGGCATGACAGTAAGAGAATTATGCAGTGCTGCCATAACCATGAGTGATAACACTGCGGCCAACTTAC
TTCTGACAACGATCGGAGGACCGAAGGAGCTAACCGCTTTTTTGCACAACATGGGGGATCATGTAACTCG
CCTTGATCGTTGGGAACCGGAGCTGAATGAAGCCATACCAAACGACGAGCG
Features (pLannotate 1.2.2; 21 found; start..end, strand, type, name):
    505..1093    +  rep_origin     ori: high-copy-number ColE1/pMB1/pBR322/pUC origin of replication
   1279..1418    -  misc_feature   bom: basis of mobility region from pBR322
   1520..1711    -  CDS            rop: Rop protein, which maintains plasmids at low copy number; rop
   1728..2108    +  CDS            YPB1_ECOLX: Protein predicted: Swiss-Prot protein existence level 4. From Escherichia coli.
   2350..2974    -  CDS            TcR (fragment): tetracycline efflux protein; tet; confers resistance to tetracycline
   2989..3010    -  protein_bind   CAP binding site: CAP binding activates transcription in the presence of cAMP. E. coli catabolite activator protein
   3023..4105    -  CDS            lacI: lac repressor; lacI; The lac repressor binds to the lac operator to inhibit transcription in E. coli. This inhibition can be relieved by adding lactose or isopropyl-β-D-thiogalactopyranoside (IPTG).
   4106..4183    -  promoter       lacI promoter: lacI
   4191..4470    -  CDS            TcR (fragment): tetracycline efflux protein; tet; confers resistance to tetracycline
   4492..4510    +  promoter       T7 promoter: promoter for bacteriophage T7 RNA polymerase
   4511..4535    +  protein_bind   lac operator: The lac repressor binds to the lac operator to inhibit transcription in E. coli. This inhibition can be relieved by adding lactose or isopropyl-β-D-thiogalactopyranoside (IPTG). lac repressor encoded by lacI
   4550..4572    +  RBS            RBS: efficient ribosome binding site from bacteriophage T7 gene 10 (Olins and Rangwala, 1989)
   4589..4610    +  CDS            Strep-Tag II (fragment): peptide that binds Strep-Tactin®, an engineered form of streptavidin
   4682..4698    +  CDS            TEV site (fragment): tobacco etch virus (TEV) protease recognition and cleavage site
   4712..4939    +  CDS            UBIQ_CERCA: Experimental evidence at protein level: Swiss-Prot protein existence level 1. Ubiquitin exists either covalently attached to another protein, or free (unanchored). When covalently bound, it is conjugated to target proteins via an isopeptide bond either as a monomer (monoubiquitin), a polymer linked via different Lys residues of the ubiquitin (polyubiquitin chains) or a linear polymer linked via the initiator Met of the ubiquitin (linear polyubiquitin chains). Polyubiquitin chains, when attached to a target protein, have different functions depending on the Lys residue of the ubiquitin that is
   4950..4999    +  CDS            SET1 (fragment): solubility-enhancement tag derived from T7 phage gene 10B
   5007..5054    +  terminator     T7 terminator: transcription terminator for bacteriophage T7 RNA polymerase
   5077..5181    -  CDS            TcR (fragment): tetracycline efflux protein; tet; confers resistance to tetracycline
   5229..5257    -  promoter       tet promoter: E. coli promoter for tetracycline efflux protein gene
   5370..5474    +  promoter       AmpR promoter: bla
   5475..334     +  CDS            AmpR (across the origin): β-lactamase; bla; confers resistance to ampicillin, carbenicillin, and related antibiotics
