[The description below was written by a language model from this plasmid's Addgene catalogue record and pLannotate feature annotations shown in this document.]
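Description:
Twin-Strep(R)-Tev-GSGS-Ubiquitin is a bacterial expression plasmid built on the pET-11a backbone, about 6 kb in total, carrying a codon-optimized 372 bp insert cloned between NdeI and BamHI. It replicates in E. coli from a pBR322-type ColE1 origin accompanied by the bom region and the rop gene, consistent with the low copy number recorded, and is selected with ampicillin through the β-lactamase gene. The scattered tetracycline-resistance fragments and tet promoter in the annotation are nonfunctional remnants of the pBR322 ancestry of the backbone.

Expression is driven by a T7 promoter followed by a lac operator and the T7 gene 10 ribosome binding site, with a T7 terminator downstream. The plasmid also carries lacI under its own promoter, so transcription is repressed until IPTG is added in a host that supplies T7 RNA polymerase. The encoded protein is human ubiquitin with an N-terminal tag made of two Strep-tag units joined by a glycine/serine-rich linker, then a TEV protease cleavage site and a short GSGS spacer. The lysine in each Strep-tag unit has been changed to arginine, which probably explains why the annotation software recognizes only tag fragments. A likely reason for the change is to remove lysines that could themselves be ubiquitinated, although the record does not state this. The short "SET1" hit after the ubiquitin coding sequence lies in backbone sequence downstream of the insert and is not listed as part of the fusion.

The tag allows purification on Strep-Tactin resin and removal by TEV cleavage. The associated publication describes an avidity-based method for producing monoubiquitinated recombinant proteins, for which this tagged ubiquitin appears to be a reagent.
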