Addgene plasmid #186803: Twin-Strep(R)-Tev-GSGS-Ubiquitin
Purpose: Codon-optimized bacterial expression plasmid. Expresses Twin-Strep(R)-Tev-GSGS-Ubiquitin.
Depositing lab: Lalit Deshmukh. Depositing organization: University of California, San Diego (UCSD). Publication: Avidity-Based Method for the Efficient Generation of Monoubiquitinated Recombinant Proteins. Nelson SL, Li Y, Chen Y, Deshmukh L. J Am Chem Soc. 2023 Apr 3. doi: 10.1021/jacs.3c01943. PubMed 37010382.
Backbone
  Vector backbone: pET-11a
  Backbone size w/o insert (bp): 5632
  Total vector size (bp): 6004
  Vector type: Bacterial Expression
Growth in bacteria
  Bacterial resistance: Ampicillin, 100 μg/mL
  Growth temperature: 37°C
  Growth strain: DH5alpha
  Copy number: Low Copy
Gene/Insert
  Gene/Insert name: Twin-Strep(R)-Tev-GSGS-Ubiquitin (alt name: Ubiquitin)
  Species: H. sapiens (human)
  Insert size (bp): 372
  Mutation: Strep tag Lysine's mutated to Arginine
  Tag / fusion protein: GS-Strep (WSHPQFER)-GGGSGGGSGGSSA-Strep (WSHPQFER)-TEV-GSGS (N terminal on insert)
  Cloning method: Restriction Enzyme; 5′ cloning site NdeI (unknown if destroyed); 3′ cloning site BamHI (unknown if destroyed)
  Sequencing primers: 5′ T7; 3′ T7 Terminator
Terms and licenses: Academic/Nonprofit Terms; Industry Terms: Not Available to Industry
Depositor comments: Ubiquitin UniProt ID: P0CG48
How to cite: Twin-Strep(R)-Tev-GSGS-Ubiquitin was a gift from Lalit Deshmukh (Addgene plasmid # 186803 ; http://n2t.net/addgene:186803 ; RRID:Addgene_186803)
